>Addgene plasmid #136742 | pISH-Olfr536 | addgene full sequence | sequence record 273400 | Addgene NGS Result
CGAACGACCTACACCGAACTGAGATACCTACAGCGTGAGCTATGAGAAAGCGCCACGCTTCCCGAAGGGA
GAAAGGCGGACAGGTATCCGGTAAGCGGCAGGGTCGGAACAGGAGAGCGCACGAGGGAGCTTCCAGGGGG
AAACGCCTGGTATCTTTATAGTCCTGTCGGGTTTCGCCACCTCTGACTTGAGCGTCGATTTTTGTGATGC
TCGTCAGGGGGGCGGAGCCTATGGAAAAACGCCAGCAACGCGGCCTTTTTACGGTTCCTGGCCTTTTGCT
GGCCTTTTGCTCACATGTTCTTTCCTGCGTTATCCCCTGATTCTGTGGATAACCGTATTACCGCCTTTGA
GTGAGCTGATACCGCTCGCCGCAGCCGAACGACCGAGCGCAGCGAGTCAGTGAGCGAGGAAGCGGAAGAG
CGCCCAATACGCAAACCGCCTCTCCCCGCGCGTTGGCCGATTCATTAATGCAGCTGGCACGACAGGTTTC
CCGACTGGAAAGCGGGCAGTGAGCGCAACGCAATTAATGTGAGTTAGCTCACTCATTAGGCACCCCAGGC
TTTACACTTTATGCTTCCGGCTCGTATGTTGTGTGGAATTGTGAGCGGATAACAATTTCACACAGGAAAC
AGCTATGACCATGATTACGCCAAGCTATTTAGGTGACACTATAGAATACTCAAGCTATGCATCCAACGCG
TTGGGAGCTCTCCCATATGGTCGACCTGCAGGCGGCCGCGAATTCACTAGTGATTTTTCCCCGTTGATGA
CTTTGAGCTTGGAGAAGAGCTGGCAAGGAGCTCAAGGGATCACTGAAACCTTCCTTTCTGTAACATCTGA
CTCCGGAGGGCACAGGCTAAGTTATAGCCTGGGACAGCTGTCCAAAGTCTGTATACAGAAAATCATGCTG
TCTACAAGATGTTTTAGTAAGCTTTAGCCATTTCTACTTCATACATAGATGTGTGTGCTTATAAGTTCAA
TGCTCTTAAATGTTAAGATGCTTCTATGACTGAACCAAATGTAGTTAAATATTGAGTATAGTCCTTTTAA
TGACCTATTTAAAATTCCCTGATCCTCTGTGTCACTGGCTGCAAGTGAATGCTTATAGAGATAAAGAAAC
ATGACTCCCTCTGCTCCCACCCCCGCCATACACACATCTGCTCTGAGCATTTGCTGGCCTGATTTGGCTG
TTTTCATCTTTCTTATTCTTATCTCACAGTTTACACTGGTGCTTGGATCATTTAATAGTTGAAGGAAGGA
AACTAATAAACAAACTGAGTTAGGGCTGGGTATGGGGGCCTAGGATCTCTAATCGAATTCCCGCGGCCGC
CATGGCGGCCGGGAGCATGCGACGTCGGGCCCAATTCGCCCTATAGTGAGTCGTATTACAATTCACTGGC
CGTCGTTTTACAACGTCGTGACTGGGAAAACCCTGGCGTTACCCAACTTAATCGCCTTGCAGCACATCCC
CCTTTCGCCAGCTGGCGTAATAGCGAAGAGGCCCGCACCGATCGCCCTTCCCAACAGTTGCGCAGCCTGA
ATGGCGAATGG
[124 nt withheld, positions 1552-1675]
C
[91 nt withheld, positions 1677-1767]
A
[49 nt withheld, positions 1769-1817]
CCTTTGACGTTGGAGTCCACGTTCTTT
[37 nt withheld, positions 1845-1881]
ACCCTATCTCGGTCTATTCTTTTGATTTATAAGGGATTTTGCCGATTTCGGCCTATTGGTTAAAAAATGA
GCTGATTTAACAAAAATTTAACGCGAATTTTAACAAAATATTAACGCTTACAATTTCCTGATGCGGTATT
TTCTCCTTACGCATCTGTGCGGTATTTCACACCGCATCAGGTGGCACTTTTCGGGGAAATGTGCGCGGAA
CCCCTATTTGTTTATTTTTCTAAATACATTCAAATATGTATCCGCTCATGAGACAATAACCCTGATAAAT
GCTTCAATAATATTGAAAAAGGAAGAGTATGAGTATTCAACATTTCCGTGTCGCCCTTATTCCCTTTTTT
GCGGCATTTTGCCTTCCTGTTTTTGCTCACCCAGAAACGCTGGTGAAAGTAAAAGATGCTGAAGATCAGT
TGGGTGCACGAGTGGGTTACATCGAACTGGATCTCAACAGCGGTAAGATCCTTGAGAGTTTTCGCCCCGA
AGAACGTTTTCCAATGATGAGCACTTTTAAAGTTCTGCTATGTGGCGCGGTATTATCCCGTATTGACGCC
GGGCAAGAGCAACTCGGTCGCCGCATACACTATTCTCAGAATGACTTGGTTGAGTACTCACCAGTCACAG
AAAAGCATCTTACGGATGGCATGACAGTAAGAGAATTATGCAGTGCTGCCATAACCATGAGTGATAACAC
TGCGGCCAACTTACTTCTGACAACGATCGGAGGACCGAAGGAGCTAACCGCTTTTTTGCACAACATGGGG
GATCATGTAACTCGCCTTGATCGTTGGGAACCGGAGCTGAATGAAGCCATACCAAACGACGAGCGTGACA
CCACGATGCCTGTAGCAATGGCAACAACGTTGCGCAAACTATTAACTGGCGAACTACTTACTCTAGCTTC
CCGGCAACAATTAATAGACTGGATGGAGGCGGATAAAGTTGCAGGACCACTTCTGCGCTCGGCCCTTCCG
GCTGGCTGGTTTATTGCTGATAAATCTGGAGCCGGTGAGCGTGGGTCTCGCGGTATCATTGCAGCACTGG
GGCCAGATGGTAAGCCCTCCCGTATCGTAGTTATCTACACGACGGGGAGTCAGGCAACTATGGATGAACG
AAATAGACAGATCGCTGAGATAGGTGCCTCACTGATTAAGCATTGGTAACTGTCAGACCAAGTTTACTCA
TATATACTTTAGATTGATTTAAAACTTCATTTTTAATTTAAAAGGATCTAGGTGAAGATCCTTTTTGATA
ATCTCATGACCAAAATCCCTTAACGTGAGTTTTCGTTCCACTGAGCGTCAGACCCCGTAGAAAAGATCAA
AGGATCTTCTTGAGATCCTTTTTTTCTGCGCGTAATCTGCTGCTTGCAAACAAAAAAACCACCGCTACCA
GCGGTGGTTTGTTTGCCGGATCAAGAGCTACCAACTCTTTTTCCGAAGGTAACTGGCTTCAGCAGAGCGC
AGATACCAAATACTGTTCTTCTAGTGTAGCCGTAGTTAGGCCACCACTTCAAGAACTCTGTAGCACCGCC
TACATACCTCGCTCTGCTAATCCTGTTACCAGTGGCTGCTGCCAGTGGCGATAAGTCGTGTCTTACCGGG
TTGGACTCAAGACGATAGTTACCGGATAAGGCGCAGCGGTCGGGCTGAACGGGGGGTTCGTGCACACAGC
CCAGCTTGGAG
Features (pLannotate 1.2.2; 13 found; start..end, strand, type, name):
    420..512     +  CDS            lacI (fragment): lac repressor; lacI; The lac repressor binds to the lac operator to inhibit transcription in E. coli. This inhibition can be relieved by adding lactose or isopropyl-β-D-thiogalactopyranoside (IPTG).
    525..546     +  protein_bind   CAP binding site: CAP binding activates transcription in the presence of cAMP. E. coli catabolite activator protein
    561..591     +  promoter       lac promoter: promoter for the E. coli lac operon
    599..615     +  protein_bind   lac operator: The lac repressor binds to the lac operator to inhibit transcription in E. coli. This inhibition can be relieved by adding lactose or isopropyl-β-D-thiogalactopyranoside (IPTG). lac repressor encoded by lacI
    657..675     +  promoter       SP6 promoter: promoter for bacteriophage SP6 RNA polymerase
    687..749     +  CDS            VESPI_VESMG (fragment): Experimental evidence at protein level: Swiss-Prot protein existence level 1. Shows contractile activity on isolated ileum smooth muscle. From Vespa magnifica (Hornet).
   1370..1388    -  promoter       T7 promoter: promoter for bacteriophage T7 RNA polymerase
   1391..1548    +  CDS            lacZα (fragment): LacZα fragment of β-galactosidase; lacZ fragment
   1552..1980    +  rep_origin     f1 ori (sequence partly withheld): f1 bacteriophage origin of replication; arrow indicates direction of (+) strand synthesis
   2008..2058    -  misc_feature   bom (fragment): basis of mobility region from pBR322
   2085..2189    +  promoter       AmpR promoter: bla
   2190..3050    +  CDS            AmpR: β-lactamase; bla; confers resistance to ampicillin, carbenicillin, and related antibiotics
   3221..237     +  rep_origin     ori (across the origin): high-copy-number ColE1/pMB1/pBR322/pUC origin of replication
