[The description below was written by a language model from this plasmid's Addgene catalogue record and pLannotate feature annotations shown in this document.]
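Description:
pISH-Olfr536 is a small (about 3.6 kb) bacterial cloning plasmid built on the pGEM-T-Easy backbone. It serves as a template for in vitro transcription of riboprobes that detect the mouse odorant receptor gene Olfr536 (also known as MOR252-1) by in situ hybridization. It is maintained in E. coli at high copy number through a ColE1/pUC-type origin of replication and is selected with ampicillin via the β-lactamase gene and its own promoter. An f1 phage origin is also present, a standard backbone element that allows single-stranded DNA production.

The insert is a probe fragment from mouse Olfr536. It lies in the cloning region between opposing bacteriophage SP6 and T7 RNA polymerase promoters, an interval of roughly 700 bp in the feature table. The insert itself is not annotated as a feature, and the record does not state which part of the gene it covers or its orientation. This means the record does not show which promoter gives the antisense (detecting) probe and which gives the sense control. A short match to a hornet peptide annotated within this region is most likely a spurious similarity hit and not a real element. The surrounding lac promoter, operator, CAP binding site and lacZα fragment are remnants of the backbone's blue/white screening system, which is disrupted by insertion at the cloning site. The cloning method is recorded as unknown.

The plasmid comes from a study of the zonal organization of odorant receptor gene choice in the mouse main olfactory epithelium. In that kind of work, labelled riboprobes mark the neurons that express a given receptor.
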