Addgene plasmid #136742: pISH-Olfr536
Purpose: Template to synthesize riboprobes for in situ hybridization (ISH) for Olfr536
Depositing lab: Peter Mombaerts. Depositing organization: Max Planck Research Unit for Neurogenetics. Publication: The Zonal Organization of Odorant Receptor Gene Choice in the Main Olfactory Epithelium of the Mouse. Zapiec B, Mombaerts P. Cell Rep. 2020 Mar 24;30(12):4220-4234.e5. doi: 10.1016/j.celrep.2020.02.110. PubMed 32209480.
Backbone
  Vector backbone: pGEM-T-Easy
  Vector type: in situ probe
Growth in bacteria
  Bacterial resistance: Ampicillin, 100 μg/mL
  Growth temperature: 37°C
  Growth strain: DH5alpha
  Copy number: High Copy
Gene/Insert
  Gene/Insert name: Olfr536
  Species: M. musculus (mouse)
  Mutation: ISH Probe insert
  Entrez Gene: Olfr536 (a.k.a. MOR252-1, MOR252-4)
  Cloning method: Unknown
Terms and licenses: Academic/Nonprofit Terms; Industry Terms: Not Available to Industry
Depositor comments: ISH probe for mouse gene: Olfr536 aka MOR252-1
How to cite: pISH-Olfr536 was a gift from Peter Mombaerts (Addgene plasmid # 136742 ; http://n2t.net/addgene:136742 ; RRID:Addgene_136742)
