>Addgene plasmid #136742 | pISH-Olfr536 | depositor partial sequence | sequence record 263969 | M13f for insert
CGATTGGGCCCGACGTCGCATGCTCCCGGCCGCCATGGCGGCCGCGGGAATTCGATTAGAGATCCTAGGC
CCCCATACCCAGCCCTAACTCAGTTTGTTTATTAGTTTCCTTCCTTCAACTATTAAATGATCCAAGCACC
AGTGTAAACTGTGAGATAAGAATAAGAAAGATGAAAACAGCCAAATCAGGCCAGCAAATGCTCAGAGCAG
ATGTGTGTATGGCGGGGGTGGGAGCAGAGGGAGTCATGTTTCTTTATCTCTATAAGCATTCACTTGCAGC
CAGTGACACAGAGGATCAGGGAATTTTAAATAGGTCATTAAAAGGACTATACTCAATATTTAACTACATT
TGGTTCAGTCATAGAAGCATCTTAACATTTAAGAGCATTGAACTTATAAGCACACACATCTATGTATGAA
GTAGAAATGGCTAAAGCTTACTAAAACATCTTGTAGACAGCATGATTTTCTGTATACAGACTTTGGACAG
CTGTCCCAGGCTATAACTTAGCCTGTGCCCTCCGGAGTCAGATGTTACAGAAAGGAAGGTTTCAGTGATC
CCTTGAGCTCCTTGCCAGCTCTTCTCCAAGCTCAAAGTCATCAACGGGGAAAAATCACTAGTGAATTCGC
GGCCGCCTGCAGGTCGACCATATGGGAGAGCTCCCAACGCGTTGGATGCATAGCTTGAGTATTCTATAGT
GTCACCTAAATAGCTTGGCGTAATCATGGTCATAGCTGTTTCCTGTGTGAAATTGTTATCCGCTCACAAT
TCCACACAACATACGAGCCGGAAGCATAAAGTGTAAAGCCTGGGGTGCCTAATGAGTGAGCTAACTCACA
TTAATTGCGTTGCGCTCACTGCCCGCTTTCCAGTCGGGAAACCTGTCGTGCCAGCTGCATTAATGAATCG
GCCAACGCGCGGGGAGAGGCGGTTTGCGTATTGGGCGCTCTTCCGCTTCCTCGCTCACTGACTCGCTGCG
CTCGGTCGTTCGGCTGCGGCGAGCGGTATCAGCTCACTCAAAGGCGGTAATACGGTTATCCACAGAATCA
GGGGATAACGCAGGAAAGAACATGTGAGCAAAAGGCCAGCAAAAGGCCAGGAACCGTAAAAAGGCCGCGT
TGCTGGCGTTTTTCCATAGGCTCCGCCCCCTGACGAGCATCMMAAAATCGANGCTNAAGTCAAAGGGGCG
AAACCCGA
